Addgene plasmid #226636: pDL1530
Purpose: This plasmid is for the induced expression of nrsB (formerly known as ORF229) from ICP1_2001.
Depositing lab: Andrew Camilli. Depositing organization: Tufts University. Publication: A Vibrio cholerae anti-phage system depletes nicotinamide adenine dinucleotide to restrict virulent bacteriophages. Woldetsadik YA, Lazinski DW, Camilli A. mBio. 2024 Oct 8:e0245724. doi: 10.1128/mbio.02457-24. PubMed 39377576.
Backbone
  Vector backbone: pBAD18
Growth in bacteria
  Bacterial resistance: Kanamycin, 50 μg/mL
  Growth temperature: 37°C
  Growth strain: Pir1
  Copy number: Unknown
Gene/Insert
  Gene/Insert name: nrsB (ORF 229)
  Species: ICP1_2001 bacteriophage
Terms and licenses: Academic/Nonprofit Terms; Industry Terms: Not Available to Industry
Depositor comments: Please visit https://doi.org/10.1101/2024.06.17.599363 for bioRxiv preprint.
How to cite: pDL1530 was a gift from Andrew Camilli (Addgene plasmid # 226636 ; http://n2t.net/addgene:226636 ; RRID:Addgene_226636)
