[The description below was written by a language model from this plasmid's Addgene catalogue record and pLannotate feature annotations shown in this document.]
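Description:
pDL1530 is a bacterial expression plasmid built on a pBAD18-type backbone for arabinose-inducible production of nrsB, a gene formerly designated ORF229 from the virulent Vibrio cholerae bacteriophage ICP1_2001. The sequenced record is 5,412 nt. Regulation comes from the standard araC/araBAD module. The araC gene is transcribed divergently from the araBAD promoter, and its product represses the promoter in the absence of L-arabinose and activates it when the sugar is supplied, giving titratable, inducible expression of the downstream gene. The promoter lies near the end of the numbered sequence, so the insert presumably occupies the unannotated region that follows at the start of the circular map. The feature table itself does not annotate the nrsB coding sequence, any tag or a terminator.

Selection is by kanamycin through an aph(3')-Ia (KanR) gene, flanked by short Tn903-derived fragments that are remnants of the cassette's source. The annotation detects a medium-copy p15A origin of replication plus a short RSF-like origin fragment. The catalogue lists copy number as unknown and names Pir1 as the growth strain, although no pir-dependent origin is annotated. An incP oriT with an adjacent traJ fragment makes the plasmid mobilisable by conjugation from a donor that supplies the RP4/RK2 transfer functions, a convenient route into hosts such as V. cholerae.

The associated work concerns a V. cholerae anti-phage system that depletes NAD to restrict virulent phages. The plasmid provides controlled expression of this phage gene in that context, though the record does not state the function of nrsB.
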