Features (pLannotate 1.2.2; 9 found; start..end, strand, type, name):
   1612..2157    +  rep_origin     p15A ori: Plasmids containing the medium-copy-number p15A origin of replication can be propagated in E. coli cells that contain a second plasmid with the ColE1 origin.
   2245..2300    +  rep_origin     RSF ori (fragment): Plasmids containing the RSF 1030 origin of replication can be propagated in E. coli cells that contain additional plasmids with compatible origins.
   2497..3312    +  CDS            KanR: aminoglycoside phosphotransferase; aph(3')-Ia; confers resistance to kanamycin in bacteria or G418 (Geneticin®) in eukaryotes
   3453..3554    +  CDS            TRA2_ECOLX (fragment): Protein predicted: Swiss-Prot protein existence level 4. Required for transposition of transposon Tn903. From Escherichia coli.
   3559..3623    -  CDS            traJ (fragment): oriT-recognizing protein; traJ
   3656..3765    -  oriT           oriT: incP origin of transfer
   3964..4035    +  CDS            TRA2_ECOLX (fragment): Protein predicted: Swiss-Prot protein existence level 4. Required for transposition of transposon Tn903. From Escherichia coli.
   4201..5079    -  CDS            araC: L-arabinose regulatory protein; araC
   5106..5390    +  promoter       araBAD promoter: araBAD; promoter of the L-arabinose operon of E. coli; the araC regulatory gene is transcribed in the opposite direction (Guzman et al., 1995)
>Addgene plasmid #226636 | pDL1530 | addgene full sequence | sequence record 451442 | Addgene NGS Result
ATGAATAATATTAACGCAGCTCTAATGAAAGATACTTACAAAGCTTTCCACAAGTTTTCATACAACCCAG
AAGTGACTCACGTATATAGTAACTTCACTAACCGACACGGTAAGTATTCTAATACAAAATCTGATGAGGT
TGTCTTCGTGGGTCTTCAATATTTCATCAAAGAGGTTTTGATTAAACAGTGGAATGAAACATTCTTCTCT
AAAACCAAAGAAGAGGCTGTTGGTGAATACCGTCGTGTAATTGAAAGTATGTTAGGTAAACCTATTGACA
CCAAACACATGGAAGCTTTACATGATTTAGGTTATCTACCAATCTTAATCAAGGCGCTTCAGGAAGGTAG
TGTTGTTGGTTACCAAATCCCAACACTAACAATCACTAACACCGTAAGTGGTTTCGGTTGGGTTACAAAC
ATGTTAGAGACTGTATTATCGAGTGAACTATGGGGTATCTCTACATCAGCCACAACAGCTTATGCTTACC
GTAAACGCTTTGAGAAGGAACAATCCCTAAAAGACTTAGGCATGATTCCTTTCCTTGGTCATGACTTCTC
TTATCGTGGCATGTTTGGTACACAAGCTGCTGCACAAAGTGGTTTCGGACACTTATGTTCATTTGTAGGT
AGCGATACAATCCCAGCCGCATTGTTTGCAGAAGAATACTATGGTGCTAAGATTGATAAAGAGTTGGTAT
TTGCTAGTGTAGATGCAACAGAACATAGTGTAATGTGTTCTTATGGAACAGAAGGTGAACAAGCTTCACT
AGAACACCTAATCACTAATGTAACACCATCAGGTATTATCTCTGTAGTATCTGATACGTGGGATTTCTGG
AAGCTTGTAACAGAATATCTACCAAACCTAAAAGACAAGATTATGTCTCGTGAAGGAACTTTGGTTATTC
GTCCAGATAGTGGTGACCCAGTTAAAATCCTTTGTGGTGATGAAGACTCTAAACTAGGTTCTGCAGAAAA
TAAAGGACTCATTGAATGTCTGTGGGATACCTTTGGTGGAACTATCCAAGAGTCGACAGGGTTGAAACTT
CTAGATTCACATATTGGTGCAATCTACGGGGATTCTATCACACTAGAACGCCAAGATGAGATTATCAAGC
GTCTTATTACTAAAGGTTTTGTTCCTAGTGTTGTATTAGGTATTGGTAGCTACACTTACCAATATGTCAC
TCGTGATACACACGGTTCTGCAGTTAAAGCAACATGTGTACAAAAAGGTGAAGGTAATTACGAACCAATC
TTCAAAGACCCTAAGACAGATAAGAGTAAGAAATCTGCAAAGGGGTTATTGATGGTGACAAAAGAAGAAG
GTAAGTTTGTATTACATTCAGATGTTACACCAGAACAAGAACAACAGGGTGAACTTATCCCTGTATTCAA
AGATGGTAAACTTCTTGTAGAGACGACTTTATCTAAGATTCGTGAACGTATCGATAGTACATTCTAAGTC
GACAGATCAGGCGCCGCATGCAAAAAGACCCTTCATAAATGAAGGGTCTTTTATGATCTTATAAAAAAGG
CGCATTGATCAGTGCGCCTTTTTATAGTCACTCCGCTAAAAATATATTATCTGATTAATAAGATGATCTT
CTTGAGATCGTTTTGGTCTGCGCGTAATCTCTTGCTCTGAAAACGAAAAAACCGCCTTGCAGGGCGGTTT
TTCGAAGGTTCTCTGAGCTACCAACTCTTTGAACCGAGGTAACTGGCTTGGAGGAGCGCAGTCACCAAAA
CTTGTCCTTTCAGTTTAGCCTTAACCGGCGCATGACTTCAAGACTAACTCCTCTAAATCAATTACCAGTG
GCTGCTGCCAGTGGTGCTTTTGCATGTCTTTCCGGGTTGGACTCAAGACGATAGTTACCGGATAAGGCGC
AGCGGTCGGACTGAACGGGGGGTTCGTGCATACAGTCCAGCTTGGAGCGAACTGCCTACCCGGAACTGAG
TGTCAGGCGTGGAATGAGACAAACGCGGCCATAACAGCGGAATGACACCGGTAAACCGAAAGGCAGGAAC
AGGAGAGCGCACGAGGGAGCCGCCAGGGGGAAACGCCTGGTATCTTTATAGTCCTGTCGGGTTTCGCCAC
CACTGATTTGAGCGTCAGATTTCGTGATGCTTGTCAGGGGGGCGGAGCCTATGGAAAAACGGCTTTGCCG
CGGCCCTCTCACTTCCCTGTTAAGTATCTTCCTGGCATCTTCCAGGAAATCTCCGCCCCGTTCGTAAGCC
ATTTCCGCTCGCCGCAGTCGAACGACCGAGCGTAGCGAGTCAGTGAGCGAGGAAGCGGAATATATCCTGT
ATCACATATTCTGCTGACGCACCGGTGCAGCCTTTTTTCTCCTGCCACATGAAGGACCTGCAGGGGGGGG
GGGGGGAAAGCCACGTTGTGTCTCAAAATCTCTGATGTTACATTGCACAAGATAAAAATATATCATCATG
AACAATAAAACTGTCTGCTTACATAAACAGTAATACAAGGGGTGTTATGAGCCATATTCAACGGGAAACG
TCTTGCTCGAGGCCGCGATTAAATTCCAACATGGATGCTGATTTATATGGGTATAAATGGGCTCGCGATA
ATGTCGGGCAATCAGGTGCGACAATCTATCGATTGTATGGGAAGCCCGATGCGCCAGAGTTGTTTCTGAA
ACATGGCAAAGGTAGCGTTGCCAATGATGTTACAGATGAGATGGTCAGACTAAACTGGCTGACGGAATTT
ATGCCTCTTCCGACCATCAAGCATTTTATCCGTACTCCTGATGATGCATGGTTACTCACCACTGCGATCC
CCGGGAAAACAGCATTCCAGGTATTAGAAGAATATCCTGATTCAGGTGAAAATATTGTTGATGCGCTGGC
AGTGTTCCTGCGCCGGTTGCATTCGATTCCTGTTTGTAATTGTCCTTTTAACAGCGATCGCGTATTTCGT
CTCGCTCAGGCGCAATCACGAATGAATAACGGTTTGGTTGATGCGAGTGATTTTGATGACGAGCGTAATG
GCTGGCCTGTTGAACAAGTCTGGAAAGAAATGCATAAGCTTTTGCCATTCTCACCGGATTCAGTCGTCAC
TCATGGTGATTTCTCACTTGATAACCTTATTTTTGACGAGGGGAAATTAATAGGTTGTATTGATGTTGGA
CGAGTCGGAATCGCAGACCGATACCAGGATCTTGCCATCCTATGGAACTGCCTCGGTGAGTTTTCTCCTT
CATTACAGAAACGGCTTTTTCAAAAATATGGTATTGATAATCCTGATATGAATAAATTGCAGTTTCATTT
GATGCTCGATGAGTTTTTCTAATCAGAATTGGTTAATTGGTTGTAACACTGGCAGAGCATTACGCTGACT
TGACGGGACGGCGGCTTTGTTGAATAAATCGAACTTTTGCTGAGTTGAAGGATCAGATCACGCATCTTCC
CGACAACGCAGACCGTTCCGTGGCAAAGCAAAAGTTCAAAATCACCAACTGGTCCACCTACAACAAAGCT
CTCATCAACCGTGGCTCCCTCACTTTCTGGCTGGATGATGGGGCGATTCAGGCTTAATTCTGGAAGGCAG
TACACCTTGATAGGTGGGCTGCCCTTCCTGGTTGGCTTGGTTTCATCAGCCATCCGCTTGCCCTCATCTG
TTACGCCGGCGGTAGCCGGCCAGCCTCGCAGAGCAGGATTCCCGTTGAGCACCGCCAGGTGCGAATAAGG
GACAGTGAAGAAGGAACACCCGCTCGCGGGTGGGCCTACTTCACCTATCCTGCCCGGCTGACGCCGTTGG
ATACACCAAGGAAAGTCTACACGAACCCTTTGGCAAAATCCTGTATATCGTGCGAAAAAGGATGGATATA
CCGAAAAAATCGCTATAATGACCCCGAAGCAGGGTTATGCAGCGGAAAAGCGCTGCTTCCCTGCTGTTTT
GTGGAATATCTACCGACTGGAAACAGGCAAATGCAGGAATTAAGCCTGGTATGAGTCAGCAACACCTTCT
TCACGAGGCAGACCTCAGCGCCCCCCCCCCCTGCAGGTCACTTCACTGACACCCTCATCAGTGCCAACAT
AGTAAGCCAGTAATCGAATTGGCTAGTAATTGGGGACCCTAGAGGTCCCCTTTTTTATTTTAAAAATTTT
TTCACAAAACGGTTTACAAGCATAAAGCTTGCTCAATCAATCACCGGATCCCAGTCTGGCCGCCATGGCA
TTATGACAACTTGACGGCTACATCATTCACTTTTTCTTCACAACCGGCACGGAACTCGCTCGGGCTGGCC
CCGGTGCATTTTTTAAATACCCGCGAGAAATAGAGTTGATCGTCAAAACCAACATTGCGACCGACGGTGG
CGATAGGCATCCGGGTGGTGCTCAAAAGCAGCTTCGCCTGGCTGATACGTTGGTCCTCGCGCCAGCTTAA
GACGCTAATCCCTAACTGCTGGCGGAAAAGATGTGACAGACGCGACGGCGACAAGCAAACATGCTGTGCG
ACGCTGGCGATATCAAAATTGCTGTCTGCCAGGTGATCGCTGATGTACTGACAAGCCTCGCGTACCCGAT
TATCCATCGGTGGATGGAGCGACTCGTTAATCGCTTCCATGCGCCGCAGTAACAATTGCTCAAGCAGATT
TATCGCCAGCAGCTCCGAATAGCGCCCTTCCCCTTGCCCGGCGTTAATGATTTGCCCAAACAGGTCGCTG
AAATGCGGCTGGTGCGCTTCATCCGGGCGAAAGAACCCCGTATTGGCAAATATTGACGGCCAGTTAAGCC
ATTCATGCCAGTAGGCGCGCGGACGAAAGTAAACCCACTGGTGATACCATTCGCGAGCCTCCGGATGACG
ACCGTAGTGATGAATCTCTCCTGGCGGGAACAGCAAAATATCACCCGGTCGGCAAACAAATTCTCGTCCC
TGATTTTTCACCACCCCCTGACCGCGAATGGTGAGATTGAGAATATAACCTTTCATTCCCAGCGGTCGGT
CGATAAAAAAATCGAGATAACCGTTGGCCTCAATCGGCGTTAAACCCGCCACCAGATGGGCATTAAACGA
GTATCCCGGCAGCAGGGGATCATTTTGCGCTTCAGCCATACTTTTCATACTCCCGCCATTCAGAGAAGAA
ACCAATTGTCCATATTGCATCAGACATTGCCGTCACTGCGTCTTTTACTGGCTCTTCTCGCTAACCAAAC
CGGTAACCCCGCTTATTAAAAGCATTCTGTAACAAAGCGGGACCAAAGCCATGACAAAAACGCGTAACAA
AAGTGTCTATAATCACGGCAGAAAAGTCCACATTGATTATTTGCACGGCGTCACACTTTGCTATGCCATA
GCATTTTTATCCATAAGATTAGCGGATCCTACCTGACGCTTTTTATCGCAACTCTCTACTGTTTCTCCAT
ACCCGTTTTTTTGGGAGGTTAT
